>Addgene plasmid #148711 | pnEA-NpM-ScEap1p_101-150-GB1_AF | depositor full sequence | sequence record 291159 | Full Sequence
TTCTTGAAGACGAAAGGGCCTCGTGATACGCCTATTTTTATAGGTTAATGTCATGATAATAATGGTTTCT
TAGACGTCAGGTGGCACTTTTCGGGGAAATGTGCGCGGAACCCCTATTTGTTTATTTTTCTAAATACATT
CAAATATGTATCCGCTCATGAGACAATAACCCTGATAAATGCTTCAATAATATTGAAAAAGGAAGAGTAT
GAGTATTCAACATTTCCGTGTCGCCCTTATTCCCTTTTTTGCGGCATTTTGCCTTCCTGTTTTTGCTCAC
CCAGAAACGCTGGTGAAAGTAAAAGATGCTGAAGATCAGTTGGGTGCACGAGTGGGTTACATCGAACTGG
ATCTCAACAGCGGTAAGATCCTTGAGAGTTTTCGCCCCGAAGAACGTTTTCCAATGATGAGCACTTTTAA
AGTTCTGCTATGTGGCGCGGTATTATCCCGTGTTGACGCCGGGCAAGAGCAACTCGGTCGCCGCATACAC
TATTCTCAGAATGACTTGGTTGAGTACTCACCAGTCACAGAAAAGCATCTTACGGATGGCATGACAGTAA
GAGAATTATGCAGTGCTGCCATAACCATGAGTGATAACACTGCGGCCAACTTACTTCTGACAACGATCGG
AGGACCGAAGGAGCTAACCGCTTTTTTGCACAACATGGGGGATCATGTAACTCGCCTTGATCGTTGGGAA
CCGGAGCTGAATGAAGCCATACCAAACGACGAGCGTGACACCACGATGCCTGCAGCAATGGCAACAACGT
TGCGCAAACTATTAACTGGCGAACTACTTACTCTAGCTTCCCGGCAACAATTAATAGACTGGATGGAGGC
GGATAAAGTTGCAGGACCACTTCTGCGCTCGGCCCTTCCGGCTGGCTGGTTTATTGCTGATAAATCTGGA
GCCGGTGAGCGTGGGTCTCGCGGTATCATTGCAGCACTGGGGCCAGATGGTAAGCCCTCCCGTATCGTAG
TTATCTACACGACGGGGAGTCAGGCAACTATGGATGAACGAAATAGACAGATCGCTGAGATAGGTGCCTC
ACTGATTAAGCATTGGTAACTGTCAGACCAAGTTTACTCATATATACTTTAGATTGATTTAAAACTTCAT
TTTTAATTTAAAAGGATCTAGGTGAAGATCCTTTTTGATAATCTCATGACCAAAATCCCTTAACGTGAGT
TTTCGTTCCACTGAGCGTCAGACCCCGTAGAAAAGATCAAAGGATCTTCTTGAGATCCTTTTTTTCTGCG
CGTAATCTGCTGCTTGCAAACAAAAAAACCACCGCTACCAGCGGTGGTTTGTTTGCCGGATCAAGAGCTA
CCAACTCTTTTTCCGAAGGTAACTGGCTTCAGCAGAGCGCAGATACCAAATACTGTCCTTCTAGTGTAGC
CGTAGTTAGGCCACCACTTCAAGAACTCTGTAGCACCGCCTACATACCTCGCTCTGCTAATCCTGTTACC
AGTGGCTGCTGCCAGTGGCGATAAGTCGTGTCTTACCGGGTTGGACTCAAGACGATAGTTACCGGATAAG
GCGCAGCGGTCGGGCTGAACGGGGGGTTCGTGCACACAGCCCAGCTTGGAGCGAACGACCTACACCGAAC
TGAGATACCTACAGCGTGAGCTATGAGAAAGCGCCACGCTTCCCGAAGGGAGAAAGGCGGACAGGTATCC
GGTAAGCGGCAGGGTCGGAACAGGAGAGCGCACGAGGGAGCTTCCAGGGGGAAACGCCTGGTATCTTTAT
AGTCCTGTCGGGTTTCGCCACCTCTGACTTGAGCGTCGATTTTTGTGATGCTCGTCAGGGGGGCGGAGCC
TATGGAAAAACGCCAGCAACGCGGCCTTTTTACGGTTCCTGGCCTTTTGCTGGCCTTTTGCTCACATGTT
CTTTCCTGCGTTATCCCCTGATTCTGTGGATAACCGTATTACCGCCTTTGAGTGAGCTGATACCGCTCGC
CGCAGCCGAACGACCGAGCGCAGCGAGTCAGTGAGCGAGGAAGCGGAAGAGCGCCTGATGCGGTATTTTC
TCCTTACGCATCTGTGCGGTATTTCACACCGCATATATGGTGCACTCTCAGTACAATCTGCTCTGATGCC
GCATAGTTAAGCCAGTATACACTCCGCTATCGCTACGTGACTGGGTCATGGCTGCGCCCCGACACCCGCC
AACACCCGCTGACGCGCCCTGACGGGCTTGTCTGCTCCCGGCATCCGCTTACAGACAAGCTGTGACCGTC
TCCGGGAGCTGCATGTGTCAGAGGTTTTCACCGTCATCACCGAAACGCGCGAGGCAGCTGCGGTAAAGCT
CATCAGCGTGGTCGTGAAGCGATTCACAGATGTCTGCCTGTTCATCCGCGTCCAGCTCGTTGAGTTTCTC
CAGAAGCGTTAATGTCTGGCTTCTGATAAAGCGGGCCATGTTAAGGGCGGTTTTTTCCTGTTTGGTCACT
GATGCCTCCGTGTAAGGGGGATTTCTGTTCATGGGGGTAATGATACCGATGAAACGAGAGAGGATGCTCA
CGATACGGGTTACTGATGATGAACATGCCCGGTTACTGGAACGTTGTGAGGGTAAACAACTGGCGGTATG
GATGCGGCGGGACCAGAGAAAAATCACTCAGGGTCAATGCCAGCGCTTCGTTAATACAGATGTAGGTGTT
CCACAGGGTAGCCAGCAGCATCCTGCGATGCAGATCCGGAACATAATGGTGCAGGGCGCTGACTTCCGCG
TTTCCAGACTTTACGAAACACGGAAACCGAAGACCATTCATGTTGTTGCTCAGGTCGCAGACGTTTTGCA
GCAGCAGTCGCTTCACGTTCGCTCGCGTATCGGTGATTCATTCTGCTAACCAGTAAGGCAACCCCGCCAG
CCTAGCCGGGTCCTCAACGACAGGAGCACGATCATGCGCACCCGTGGCCAGGACCCAACGCTGCCCGAGA
TGCGCCGCGTGCGGCTGCTGGAGATGGCGGACGCGATGGATATGTTCTGCCAAGGGTTGGTTTGCGCATT
CACAGTTCTCCGCAAGAATTGATTGGCTCCAATTCTTGGAGTGGTGAATCCGTTAGCGAGGTGCCGCCGG
CTTCCATTCAGGTCGAGGTGGCCCGGCTCCATGCACCGCGACGCAACGCGGGGAGGCAGACAAGGTATAG
GGCGGCGCCTACAATCCATGCCAACCCGTTCCATGTGCTCGCCGAGGCGGCATAAATCGCCGTGACGATC
AGCGGTCCAGTGATCGAAGTTAGGCTGGTAAGAGCCGCGAGCGATCCTTGAAGCTGTCCCTGATGGTCGT
CATCTACCTGCCTGGACAGCATGGCCTGCAACGCGGGCATCCCGATGCCGCCGGAAGCGAGAAGAATCAT
AATGGGGAAGGCCATCCAGCCTCGCGTCGCGAACGCCAGCAAGACGTAGCCCAGCGCGTCGGCCGCCATG
CCGGCGATAATGGCCTGCTTCTCGCCGAAACGTTTGGTGGCGGGACCAGTGACGAAGGCTTGAGCGAGGG
CGTGCAAGATTCCGAATACCGCAAGCGACAGGCCGATCATCGTCGCGCTCCAGCGAAAGCGGTCCTCGCC
GAAAATGACCCAGAGCGCTGCCGGCACCTGTCCTACGAGTTGCATGATAAAGAAGACAGTCATAAGTGCG
GCGACGATAGTCATGCCCCGCGCCCACCGGAAGGAGCTGACTGGGTTGAAGGCTCTCAAGGGCATCGGTC
GAGATCCCGGTGCCTAATGAGTGAGCTAACTTACATTAATTGCGTTGCGCTCACTGCCCGCTTTCCAGTC
GGGAAACCTGTCGTGCCAGCTGCATTAATGAATCGGCCAACGCGCGGGGAGAGGCGGTTTGCGTATTGGG
CGCCAGGGTGGTTTTTCTTTTCACCAGTGAGACGGGCAACAGCTGATTGCCCTTCACCGCCTGGCCCTGA
GAGAGTTGCAGCAAGCGGTCCACGCTGGTTTGCCCCAGCAGGCGAAAATCCTGTTTGATGGTGGTTAACG
GCGGGATATAACATGAGCTGTCTTCGGTATCGTCGTATCCCACTACCGAGATATCCGCACCAACGCGCAG
CCCGGACTCGGTAATGGCGCGCATTGCGCCCAGCGCCATCTGATCGTTGGCAACCAGCATCGCAGTGGGA
ACGATGCCCTCATTCAGCATTTGCATGGTTTGTTGAAAACCGGACATGGCACTCCAGTCGCCTTCCCGTT
CCGCTATCGGCTGAATTTGATTGCGAGTGAGATATTTATGCCAGCCAGCCAGACGCAGACGCGCCGAGAC
AGAACTTAATGGGCCCGCTAACAGCGCGATTTGCTGGTGACCCAATGCGACCAGATGCTCCACGCCCAGT
CGCGTACCGTCTTCATGGGAGAAAATAATACTGTTGATGGGTGTCTGGTCAGAGACATCAAGAAATAACG
CCGGAACATTAGTGCAGGCAGCTTCCACAGCAATGGCATCCTGGTCATCCAGCGGATAGTTAATGATCAG
CCCACTGACGCGTTGCGCGAGAAGATTGTGCACCGCCGCTTTACAGGCTTCGACGCCGCTTCGTTCTACC
ATCGACACCACCACGCTGGCACCCAGTTGATCGGCGCGAGATTTAATCGCCGCGACAATTTGCGACGGCG
CGTGCAGGGCCAGACTGGAGGTGGCAACGCCAATCAGCAACGACTGTTTGCCCGCCAGTTGTTGTGCCAC
GCGGTTGGGAATGTAATTCAGCTCCGCCATCGCCGCTTCCACTTTTTCCCGCGTTTTCGCAGAAACGTGG
CTGGCCTGGTTCACCACGCGGGAAACGGTCTGATAAGAGACACCGGCATACTCTGCGACATCGTATAACG
TTACTGGTTTCACATTCACCACCCTGAATTGACTCTCTTCCGGGCGCTATCATGCCATACCGCGAAAGGT
TTTGCGCCATTCGATGGTGTCCGGGATCTCGACGCTCTCCCTTATGCGACTCCTGCATTAGGAAGCAGCC
CAGTAGTAGGTTGAGGCCGTTGAGCACCGCCGCCGCAAGGAATGGTGCATGCAAGGAGATGGCGCCCAAC
AGTCCCCCGGCCACGGGGCCTGCCACCATACCCACGCCGAAACAAGCGCTCATGAGCCCGAAGTGGCGAG
CCCGATCTTCCCCATCGGTGATGTCGGCGATATAGGCGCCAGCAACCGCACCTGTGGCGCCGGTGATGCC
GGCCACGATGCGTCCGGCGTAGAGGATCGAGATCTCGATCCCGCGAAATTAATACGACTCACTATAGGGG
AATTGTGAGCGGATAACAATTCCCCACTAGTAATAATTTTGTTTAACTTTAAGAAGGAGATATACCATGG
AAACTGAAGAAGGTAAACTGGTAATCTGGATTAACGGCGATAAAGGCTATAACGGTCTCGCTGAAGTCGG
TAAGAAATTCGAGAAAGATACCGGAATTAAAGTCACCGTTGAGCATCCGGATAAACTGGAAGAGAAATTC
CCACAGGTTGCGGCAACTGGCGATGGCCCTGACATTATCTTCTGGGCACACGACCGCTTTGGTGGCTACG
CTCAATCTGGCCTGTTGGCTGAAATCACCCCGGACAAAGCGTTCCAGGACAAGCTGTATCCGTTTACCTG
GGATGCCGTACGTTACAACGGCAAGCTGATTGCTTACCCGATCGCTGTTGAAGCGTTATCGCTGATTTAT
AACAAAGACCTGCTGCCGAACCCGCCAAAAACCTGGGAAGAGATCCCGGCGCTGGATAAAGAACTGAAAG
CGAAAGGTAAGAGCGCCCTGATGTTCAACCTGCAAGAACCGTACTTCACCTGGCCGCTGATTGCTGCTGA
CGGGGGTTATGCGTTCAAGTATGAAAACGGCAAGTACGACATTAAAGACGTGGGCGTGGATAACGCTGGC
GCGAAAGCGGGTCTGACCTTCCTGGTTGACCTGATTAAAAACAAACACATGAATGCAGACACCGATTACT
CCATCGCAGAAGCTGCCTTTAATAAAGGCGAAACAGCGATGACCATCAACGGCCCGTGGGCATGGTCCAA
CATCGACACCAGCAAAGTGAATTATGGTGTAACGGTACTGCCGACCTTCAAGGGTCAACCATCCAAACCG
TTCGTTGGCGTGCTGAGCGCAGGTATTAACGCCGCCAGTCCGAACAAAGAGCTGGCAAAAGAGTTCCTCG
AAAACTATCTGCTGACTGATGAAGGTCTGGAAGCGGTTAATAAAGACAAACCGCTGGGTGCCGTAGCGCT
GAAGTCTTACGAGGAAGAGTTGGCGAAAGATCCACGTATTGCCGCCACGATGGAAAACGCCCAGAAAGGT
GAAATCATGCCGAACATCCCGCAGATGTCCGCTTTCTGGTATGCCGTGCGTACTGCGGTGATCAACGCCG
CCAGCGGTCGTCAGACTGTCGATGAAGCCCTTAAAGACGCGCAGACTGGTACCGGCAGCGGCCTGGAAGT
TCTGTTCCAGGGGCCCCATATGGATCTGCAGTATAAAACCTATGCCTATAGCATGAACGAACTGTATCAT
CTGAAACCGAGCCTGGCAAGCGCAAGCTATGAAGAAGATCCGCTGATTAGCGAACTGGTTCGTAGCCTGC
CGAAACGTAAATTTTGGCGTCTGCGTATGGGTGGATCCTCTAGAGCTAGCGGCATGCAGTACAAACTTAT
CCTGAACGGTAAAACCCTGAAAGGTGAAACCACCACCGAAGCTGTTGACGCTGCTACCGCGGAAAAAGTT
TTCAAACAGTACGCTAACGACAACGGTGTTGACGGTGAATGGACCTACGACGACGCTACCAAAACCTACA
CCGTAACGGAATGAGTTGGCTGCTGCCACCCGCTGAGCAATAACTAGCATAACCCCTTGGGGCCTCTAAA
CGGGTCTTGAGGGGTTTTTTGCTGAAAGGAGGAACTATATCCGGATATCCCGCAAGAGGCCCGGCAGTAC
CGGCATAACCAAGCCTATGCCTACAGCATCCAGGGTGACGGTGCCGAGGATGACGATGAGCGCATTGTTA
GATTTCATACACGGTGCCTGACTGCGTTAGCAATTTAACTGTGATAAACTACCGCATTAAAGCTTATCGA
TGATAAGCTGTCAAACATGAGAA
Features (pLannotate 1.2.2; 21 found; start..end, strand, type, name):
    104..208     +  promoter       AmpR promoter: bla
    209..1069    +  CDS            AmpR: β-lactamase; bla; confers resistance to ampicillin, carbenicillin, and related antibiotics
   1240..1828    +  rep_origin     ori: high-copy-number ColE1/pMB1/pBR322/pUC origin of replication
   2014..2156    -  misc_feature   bom: basis of mobility region from pBR322
   2258..2449    -  CDS            rop: Rop protein, which maintains plasmids at low copy number; rop
   2466..2846    +  CDS            YPB1_ECOLX: Protein predicted: Swiss-Prot protein existence level 4. From Escherichia coli.
   3088..3712    -  CDS            TcR (fragment): tetracycline efflux protein; tet; confers resistance to tetracycline
   3727..3748    -  protein_bind   CAP binding site: CAP binding activates transcription in the presence of cAMP. E. coli catabolite activator protein
   3761..4843    -  CDS            lacI: lac repressor; lacI; The lac repressor binds to the lac operator to inhibit transcription in E. coli. This inhibition can be relieved by adding lactose or isopropyl-β-D-thiogalactopyranoside (IPTG).
   4844..4921    -  promoter       lacI promoter: lacI
   4929..5208    -  CDS            TcR (fragment): tetracycline efflux protein; tet; confers resistance to tetracycline
   5230..5248    +  promoter       T7 promoter: promoter for bacteriophage T7 RNA polymerase
   5249..5273    +  protein_bind   lac operator: The lac repressor binds to the lac operator to inhibit transcription in E. coli. This inhibition can be relieved by adding lactose or isopropyl-β-D-thiogalactopyranoside (IPTG). lac repressor encoded by lacI
   5288..5310    +  RBS            RBS: efficient ribosome binding site from bacteriophage T7 gene 10 (Olins and Rangwala, 1989)
   5321..6417    +  CDS            MBP (fragment): maltose binding protein from E. coli; malE (mutated); This version of the gene does not encode a signal sequence, so MBP will remain in the cytosol.
   6460..6612    +  CDS            EAP1 (fragment): EAP1_YEAST - Experimental evidence at protein level: Swiss-Prot protein existence level 1. Can regulate translation through binding to eIF4E. Competes with eIF4G and p20 for binding to eIF4E in vivo and inhibits cap- dependent translation in vitro. Plays a role in cell growth and is implicated in the TOR signaling cascade. Functions independently of eIF4E to maintain genetic stability and to attenuate GCN4 translation upon TOR inactivation. From Saccharomyces cerevisiae (strain ATCC 204508 / S288c) (Baker's yeast).
   6640..6797    +  CDS            GB1 (fragment): B1 domain of Streptococcal protein G effective as a solubilizing fusion partner (Cheng and Patel, 2004)
   6802..6820    +  CDS            SET1 (fragment): solubility-enhancement tag derived from T7 phage gene 10B
   6834..6881    +  terminator     T7 terminator: transcription terminator for bacteriophage T7 RNA polymerase
   6904..7008    -  CDS            TcR (fragment): tetracycline efflux protein; tet; confers resistance to tetracycline
   7056..7084    -  promoter       tet promoter: E. coli promoter for tetracycline efflux protein gene
