[The description below was written by a language model from this plasmid's Addgene catalogue record and pLannotate feature annotations shown in this document.]
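Description:
pnEA-NpM-ScEap1p_101-150-GB1_AF is a 7,093 nt bacterial expression plasmid for producing a short fragment (residues 101–150) of the Saccharomyces cerevisiae eIF4E-associated protein Eap1p in E. coli. The catalogue lists the backbone as unknown, but the annotated features show a pBR322-derived, pET-like architecture. It carries a ColE1/pMB1-type origin together with the bom mobility region and the rop gene, which keeps copy number low, in line with the record's "low copy" designation. Selection is by ampicillin through the bla gene and its own promoter. Several tetracycline-resistance fragments and the tet promoter are also annotated; these appear to be interrupted remnants of the parental backbone rather than a functional marker.

The expression cassette is driven by a T7 promoter followed by a lac operator and the phage T7 gene 10 ribosome binding site. A plasmid-borne lacI gene supplies repressor, so transcription should be IPTG-inducible in hosts that provide T7 RNA polymerase. The open reading frame begins with a cytosolic maltose-binding protein lacking its signal sequence, followed by the Eap1p fragment and then a C-terminal GB1 domain from streptococcal protein G, which serves as a solubility-enhancing partner. A very short match annotated as a SET1 solubility tag precedes the T7 terminator. According to the depositor, the EAP1 sequence is a synthetic clone, codon-optimised for E. coli. Eap1p is a 4E-binding protein that competes with eIF4G for eIF4E, and the associated study examined structural motifs governing that binding, so the plasmid fits recombinant production of the peptide for such work. The depositor sequence may be theoretical rather than fully verified.
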