Addgene plasmid #148711: pnEA-NpM-ScEap1p_101-150-GB1_AF
Purpose: Bacterial Expression of ScEap1p_101-150
Depositing lab: Elisa Izaurralde. Depositing organization: Max Planck Institute for Developmental Biology. Publication: Structural motifs in eIF4G and 4E-BPs modulate their binding to eIF4E to regulate translation initiation in yeast. Gruner S, Weber R, Peter D, Chung MY, Igreja C, Valkov E, Izaurralde E. Nucleic Acids Res. 2018 Jul 27;46(13):6893-6908. doi: 10.1093/nar/gky542. PubMed 30053226.
Backbone
  Vector backbone: Unknown
  Vector type: Bacterial Expression
Growth in bacteria
  Bacterial resistance: Ampicillin, 100 μg/mL
  Growth temperature: 37°C
  Growth strain: DH5alpha
  Copy number: Low Copy
Gene/Insert
  Gene/Insert name: ScEap1p_101-150
  Species: S. cerevisiae (budding yeast)
  Entrez Gene: EAP1 (a.k.a. YKL204W)
  Cloning method: Unknown
Terms and licenses: Academic/Nonprofit Terms; Industry Terms: Not Available to Industry
Depositor comments: Geneart clone of ScEAP1, codon optimized for Expression in E.coli. (sequence according to Uniprot.: P36041) Plasmids from this collection were made available to the research community and donated after the lab closed. Please note that the sequence provided by the depositing laboratory may be theoretical/predicted or based on Sanger sequencing results. There may be discrepancies between sequencing results obtained by Addgene and the depositor sequence. If an Addgene verified sequence is not available, please contact before placing your order to request that our lab fully sequence the plasmid.
How to cite: pnEA-NpM-ScEap1p_101-150-GB1_AF was a gift from Elisa Izaurralde (Addgene plasmid # 148711 ; http://n2t.net/addgene:148711 ; RRID:Addgene_148711)
